Addgene plasmid #244212: SM274_EF1A-dEnAsCas12a-KRAB-T2A-EGFP
Purpose: Mammalian expression of dEnAsCas12a-KRAB with EGFP selectable marker
Depositing lab: Tim Reddy. Depositing organization: Duke University. Publication: dHyperCas12a enables multiplexed CRISPRi screens. Melore SM, McRoberts Amador CD, Hamilton MC, Gersbach CA, Reddy TE. Nat Commun. 2026 Feb 12. doi: 10.1038/s41467-026-69090-z. PubMed 41673027.
Backbone
  Vector backbone: pFUGW
  Vector type: Mammalian Expression, Lentiviral, CRISPR
Growth in bacteria
  Bacterial resistance: Ampicillin, 100 μg/mL
  Growth temperature: 30°C
  Growth strain: NEB Stable
  Copy number: High Copy
Gene/Insert
  Gene/Insert name: dEnAsCas12a-KRAB
  Species: Synthetic
  Mutation: dEnAsCas12a: E174R, S542R, K548R, and D908A
  Cloning method: Gibson Cloning
Terms and licenses: Academic/Nonprofit Terms; Industry Terms: Not Available to Industry
Depositor comments: Please visit https://doi.org/10.1101/2024.07.08.602263 for bioRxiv preprint.
How to cite: SM274_EF1A-dEnAsCas12a-KRAB-T2A-EGFP was a gift from Tim Reddy (Addgene plasmid # 244212 ; http://n2t.net/addgene:244212 ; RRID:Addgene_244212)
