[The description below was written by a language model from this plasmid's Addgene catalogue record and pLannotate feature annotations shown in this document.]
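Description:
SM274_EF1A-dEnAsCas12a-KRAB-T2A-EGFP is a 14.3 kb lentiviral transfer plasmid built on the pFUGW backbone for mammalian expression of a Cas12a-based CRISPR interference effector. It is maintained in E. coli through a high-copy ColE1/pUC-type origin with ampicillin resistance (AmpR), and also carries an f1 origin. The viral portion has a third-generation-style layout. A CMV enhancer/promoter is fused to a truncated HIV-1 5' LTR to drive genomic RNA production in packaging cells. This is followed by the Ψ packaging signal with a gag fragment, the RRE for Rev-dependent export, and the cPPT/CTS. WPRE enhances transcript expression, and a truncated 3' LTR precedes a bGH polyadenylation signal. Outside the LTRs, the backbone contains an SV40/EM7-driven BleoR (Zeocin resistance) cassette, which would not be packaged into virus.

The payload is driven by the constitutive human EF-1α promoter. It encodes a synthetic AsCas12a (AsCpf1) variant carrying E174R, S542R and K548R, the "enhanced" activity substitutions, plus D908A, which inactivates the nuclease so the protein binds DNA without cutting it. This dEnAsCas12a is fused to the KRAB repression domain from ZNF10, so that crRNA-guided binding silences target promoters or regulatory elements. According to the construct name, a T2A peptide links the fusion to EGFP, although T2A is not separately annotated in the feature table. This arrangement yields separate effector and fluorescent proteins from one transcript, letting transduced cells be identified or sorted by green fluorescence. No crRNA expression cassette is annotated, so guides are presumably supplied from a separate vector. The associated work concerns multiplexed CRISPRi screening with Cas12a repressors.
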