Features (pLannotate 1.2.2; 32 found; start..end, strand, type, name):
     31..83      -  misc_feature   bom (fragment): basis of mobility region from pBR322
    238..617     +  enhancer       CMV enhancer: human cytomegalovirus immediate early enhancer
    618..817     +  promoter       CMV promoter: human cytomegalovirus (CMV) immediate early promoter
    835..1015    +  LTR            5' LTR (truncated): truncated 5' long terminal repeat (LTR) from HIV-1
   1062..1187    +  misc_feature   HIV-1 Ψ: packaging signal of human immunodeficiency virus type 1
   1171..1534    +  CDS            HIV-1 gag (fragment): gag protein from human immunodeficiency virus 1; gag
   1680..1913    +  misc_feature   RRE: The Rev response element (RRE) of HIV-1 allows for Rev-dependent mRNA export from the nucleus to the cytoplasm.
   2290..2390    +  CDS            Rev (fragment): human immunodeficiency virus 1 (HIV-1) Rev protein; rev; enhances nuclear export of unspliced and incompletely spliced viral mRNAs
   2440..2557    +  misc_feature   cPPT/CTS: central polypurine tract and central termination sequence of HIV-1
   2630..3808    +  promoter       EF-1α promoter: strong constitutive promoter for human elongation factor EF-1α
   3824..7744    +  CDS            AsCpf1: CRISPR-associated protein from Acidaminococcus sp. BV3L6 (Zetsche et al., 2015)
   7919..8113    +  CDS            KRAB: Krüppel-associated box (KRAB) transcriptional repression domain from the human zinc finger protein ZNF10 (Margolin et al., 1994)
   8267..8980    +  CDS            EGFP: EGFP is a basic (constitutively fluorescent) green fluorescent protein published in 1996, derived from Aequorea victoria. It is reported to be a rapidly-maturing weak dimer with moderate acid sensitivity.
   8990..9014    +  misc_feature   MCS (fragment): pBluescript multiple cloning site
   9014..9602    +  misc_feature   WPRE: woodchuck hepatitis virus posttranscriptional regulatory element
   9539..10120   +  CDS            nef (fragment): NEF_HV1H2 - Experimental evidence at protein level: Swiss-Prot protein existence level 1. Extracellular Nef protein targets CD4(+) T-lymphocytes for apoptosis by interacting with CXCR4 surface receptors. From Human immunodeficiency virus type 1 group M subtype B (isolate HXB2) (HIV-1).
  10127..10307   +  LTR            5' LTR (truncated): truncated 5' long terminal repeat (LTR) from HIV-1
  10339..10563   +  polyA_signal   bGH poly(A) signal: bovine growth hormone polyadenylation signal
  10567..10588   +  promoter       SV40 promoter (fragment): SV40 enhancer and early promoter
  10609..11037   +  rep_origin     f1 ori (sequence partly withheld): f1 bacteriophage origin of replication; arrow indicates direction of (+) strand synthesis
  11051..11380   +  promoter       SV40 promoter: SV40 enhancer and early promoter
  11428..11475   +  promoter       EM7 promoter: synthetic bacterial promoter&nbsp
  11494..11868   +  CDS            BleoR: antibiotic-binding protein; Sh ble from Streptoalloteichus hindustanus; confers resistance to bleomycin, phleomycin, and Zeocin™
  11878..12003   +  CDS            ble (fragment): BLE_KLEPN - Experimental evidence at protein level: Swiss-Prot protein existence level 1. Binding protein with a strong affinity to the bleomycin family of antibiotics. Binds to CL990; an antimitotic-antibiotic compound. From Klebsiella pneumoniae.
  11998..12119   +  polyA_signal   SV40 poly(A) signal: SV40 polyadenylation signal
  12190..12212   -  protein_bind   lac operator (fragment): The lac repressor binds to the lac operator to inhibit transcription in E. coli. This inhibition can be relieved by adding lactose or isopropyl-β-D-thiogalactopyranoside (IPTG). lac repressor encoded by lacI
  12216..12246   -  promoter       lac promoter: promoter for the E. coli lac operon
  12261..12282   -  protein_bind   CAP binding site: CAP binding activates transcription in the presence of cAMP. E. coli catabolite activator protein
  12295..12387   -  CDS            lacI (fragment): lac repressor; lacI; The lac repressor binds to the lac operator to inhibit transcription in E. coli. This inhibition can be relieved by adding lactose or isopropyl-β-D-thiogalactopyranoside (IPTG).
  12570..13158   -  rep_origin     ori: high-copy-number ColE1/pMB1/pBR322/pUC origin of replication
  13329..14189   -  CDS            AmpR: β-lactamase; bla; confers resistance to ampicillin, carbenicillin, and related antibiotics
  14190..14294   -  promoter       AmpR promoter: bla
>Addgene plasmid #244212 | SM274_EF1A-dEnAsCas12a-KRAB-T2A-EGFP | addgene full sequence | sequence record 486077 | Addgene NGS Result
GTCGACGGATCGGGAGATCTCCCGATCCCCTATGGTGCACTCTCAGTACAATCTGCTCTGATGCCGCATA
GTTAAGCCAGTATCTGCTCCCTGCTTGTGTGTTGGAGGTCGCTGAGTAGTGCGCGAGCAAAATTTAAGCT
ACAACAAGGCAAGGCTTGACCGACAATTGCATGAAGAATCTGCTTAGGGTTAGGCGTTTTGCGCTGCTTC
GCGATGTACGGGCCAGATATACGCGTTGACATTGATTATTGACTAGTTATTAATAGTAATCAATTACGGG
GTCATTAGTTCATAGCCCATATATGGAGTTCCGCGTTACATAACTTACGGTAAATGGCCCGCCTGGCTGA
CCGCCCAACGACCCCCGCCCATTGACGTCAATAATGACGTATGTTCCCATAGTAACGCCAATAGGGACTT
TCCATTGACGTCAATGGGTGGAGTATTTACGGTAAACTGCCCACTTGGCAGTACATCAAGTGTATCATAT
GCCAAGTACGCCCCCTATTGACGTCAATGACGGTAAATGGCCCGCCTGGCATTATGCCCAGTACATGACC
TTATGGGACTTTCCTACTTGGCAGTACATCTACGTATTAGTCATCGCTATTACCATGGTGATGCGGTTTT
GGCAGTACATCAATGGGCGTGGATAGCGGTTTGACTCACGGGGATTTCCAAGTCTCCACCCCATTGACGT
CAATGGGAGTTTGTTTTGGCACCAAAATCAACGGGACTTTCCAAAATGTCGTAACAACTCCGCCCCATTG
ACGCAAATGGGCGGTAGGCGTGTACGGTGGGAGGTCTATATAAGCAGCGCGTTTTGCCTGTACTGGGTCT
CTCTGGTTAGACCAGATCTGAGCCTGGGAGCTCTCTGGCTAACTAGGGAACCCACTGCTTAAGCCTCAAT
AAAGCTTGCCTTGAGTGCTTCAAGTAGTGTGTGCCCGTCTGTTGTGTGACTCTGGTAACTAGAGATCCCT
CAGACCCTTTTAGTCAGTGTGGAAAATCTCTAGCAGTGGCGCCCGAACAGGGACTTGAAAGCGAAAGGGA
AACCAGAGGAGCTCTCTCGACGCAGGACTCGGCTTGCTGAAGCGCGCACGGCAAGAGGCGAGGGGCGGCG
ACTGGTGAGTACGCCAAAAATTTTGACTAGCGGAGGCTAGAAGGAGAGAGATGGGTGCGAGAGCGTCAGT
ATTAAGCGGGGGAGAATTAGATCGCGATGGGAAAAAATTCGGTTAAGGCCAGGGGGAAAGAAAAAATATA
AATTAAAACATATAGTATGGGCAAGCAGGGAGCTAGAACGATTCGCAGTTAATCCTGGCCTGTTAGAAAC
ATCAGAAGGCTGTAGACAAATACTGGGACAGCTACAACCATCCCTTCAGACAGGATCAGAAGAACTTAGA
TCATTATATAATACAGTAGCAACCCTCTATTGTGTGCATCAAAGGATAGAGATAAAAGACACCAAGGAAG
CTTTAGACAAGATAGAGGAAGAGCAAAACAAAAGTAAGACCACCGCACAGCAAGCGGCCGCTGATCTTCA
GACCTGGAGGAGGAGATATGAGGGACAATTGGAGAAGTGAATTATATAAATATAAAGTAGTAAAAATTGA
ACCATTAGGAGTAGCACCCACCAAGGCAAAGAGAAGAGTGGTGCAGAGAGAAAAAAGAGCAGTGGGAATA
GGAGCTTTGTTCCTTGGGTTCTTGGGAGCAGCAGGAAGCACTATGGGCGCAGCGTCAATGACGCTGACGG
TACAGGCCAGACAATTATTGTCTGGTATAGTGCAGCAGCAGAACAATTTGCTGAGGGCTATTGAGGCGCA
ACAGCATCTGTTGCAACTCACAGTCTGGGGCATCAAGCAGCTCCAGGCAAGAATCCTGGCTGTGGAAAGA
TACCTAAAGGATCAACAGCTCCTGGGGATTTGGGGTTGCTCTGGAAAACTCATTTGCACCACTGCTGTGC
CTTGGAATGCTAGTTGGAGTAATAAATCTCTGGAACAGATTTGGAATCACACGACCTGGATGGAGTGGGA
CAGAGAAATTAACAATTACACAAGCTTAATACACTCCTTAATTGAAGAATCGCAAAACCAGCAAGAAAAG
AATGAACAAGAATTATTGGAATTAGATAAATGGGCAAGTTTGTGGAATTGGTTTAACATAACAAATTGGC
TGTGGTATATAAAATTATTCATAATGATAGTAGGAGGCTTGGTAGGTTTAAGAATAGTTTTTGCTGTACT
TTCTATAGTGAATAGAGTTAGGCAGGGATATTCACCATTATCGTTTCAGACCCACCTCCCAACCCCGAGG
GGACCCGACAGGCCCGAAGGAATAGAAGAAGAAGGTGGAGAGAGAGACAGAGACAGATCCATTCGATTAG
TGAACGGATCGGCACTGCGTGCGCCAATTCTGCAGACAAATGGCAGTATTCATCCACAATTTTAAAAGAA
AAGGGGGGATTGGGGGGTACAGTGCAGGGGAAAGAATAGTAGACATAATAGCAACAGACATACAAACTAA
AGAATTACAAAAACAAATTACAAAAATTCAAAATTTTCGGGTTTATTACAGGGACAGCAGAGATCCAGTT
TGGTTAATTAACCCGTGTCGGCTCCAGATCTGGCCTCCGGGCTCCGGTGCCCGTCAGTGGGCAGAGCGCA
CATCGCCCACAGTCCCCGAGAAGTTGGGGGGAGGGGTCGGCAATTGAACCGGTGCCTAGAGAAGGTGGCG
CGGGGTAAACTGGGAAAGTGATGTCGTGTACTGGCTCCGCCTTTTTCCCGAGGGTGGGGGAGAACCGTAT
ATAAGTGCAGTAGTCGCCGTGAACGTTCTTTTTCGCAACGGGTTTGCCGCCAGAACACAGGTAAGTGCCG
TGTGTGGTTCCCGCGGGCCTGGCCTCTTTACGGGTTATGGCCCTTGCGTGCCTTGAATTACTTCCACCTG
GCTGCAGTACGTGATTCTTGATCCCGAGCTTCGGGTTGGAAGTGGGTGGGAGAGTTCGAGGCCTTGCGCT
TAAGGAGCCCCTTCGCCTCGTGCTTGAGTTGAGGCCTGGCCTGGGCGCTGGGGCCGCCGCGTGCGAATCT
GGTGGCACCTTCGCGCCTGTCTCGCTGCTTTCGATAAGTCTCTAGCCATTTAAAATTTTTGATGACCTGC
TGCGACGCTTTTTTTCTGGCAAGATAGTCTTGTAAATGCGGGCCAAGATCTGCACACTGGTATTTCGGTT
TTTGGGGCCGCGGGCGGCGACGGGGCCCGTGCGTCCCAGCGCACATGTTCGGCGAGGCGGGGCCTGCGAG
CGCGGCCACCGAGAATCGGACGGGGGTAGTCTCAAGCTGGCCGGCCTGCTCTGGTGCCTGGCCTCGCGCC
GCCGTGTATCGCCCCGCCCTGGGCGGCAAGGCTGGCCCGGTCGGCACCAGTTGCGTGAGCGGAAAGATGG
CCGCTTCCCGGCCCTGCTGCAGGGAGCTCAAAATGGAGGACGCGGCGCTCGGGAGAGCGGGCGGGTGAGT
CACCCACACAAAGGAAAAGGGCCTTTCCGTCCTCAGCCGTCGCTTCATGTGACTCCACGGAGTACCGGGC
GCCGTCCAGGCACCTCGATTAGTTCTCGAGCTTTTGGAGTACGTCGTCTTTAGGTTGGGGGGAGGGGTTT
TATGCGATGGAGTTTCCCCACACTGAGTGGGTGGAGACTGAAGTTAGGCCAGCTTGGCACTTGATGTAAT
TCTCCTTGGAATTTGCCCTTTTTGAGTTTGGATCTTGGTTCATTCTCAAGCCTCAGACAGTGGTTCAAAG
TTTTTTTCTTCCATTTCAGGTGTCGTGAGCTTCTAGAGCCACCATGACACAGTTCGAGGGCTTTACCAAC
CTGTATCAGGTGAGCAAGACACTGCGGTTTGAGCTGATCCCACAGGGCAAGACCCTGAAGCACATCCAGG
AGCAGGGCTTCATCGAGGAGGACAAGGCCCGCAATGATCACTACAAGGAGCTGAAGCCCATCATCGATCG
GATCTACAAGACCTATGCCGACCAGTGCCTGCAGCTGGTGCAGCTGGATTGGGAGAACCTGAGCGCCGCC
ATCGACTCCTATAGAAAGGAGAAAACCGAGGAGACAAGGAACGCCCTGATCGAGGAGCAGGCCACATATC
GCAATGCCATCCACGACTACTTCATCGGCCGGACAGACAACCTGACCGATGCCATCAATAAGAGACACGC
CGAGATCTACAAGGGCCTGTTCAAGGCCGAGCTGTTTAATGGCAAGGTGCTGAAGCAGCTGGGCACCGTG
ACCACAACCGAGCACGAGAACGCCCTGCTGCGGAGCTTCGACAAGTTTACAACCTACTTCTCCGGCTTTT
ATAGAAACAGGAAGAACGTGTTCAGCGCCGAGGATATCAGCACAGCCATCCCACACCGCATCGTGCAGGA
CAACTTCCCCAAGTTTAAGGAGAATTGTCACATCTTCACACGCCTGATCACCGCCGTGCCCAGCCTGCGG
GAGCACTTTGAGAACGTGAAGAAGGCCATCGGCATCTTCGTGAGCACCTCCATCGAGGAGGTGTTTTCCT
TCCCTTTTTATAACCAGCTGCTGACACAGACCCAGATCGACCTGTATAACCAGCTGCTGGGAGGAATCTC
TCGGGAGGCAGGCACCGAGAAGATCAAGGGCCTGAACGAGGTGCTGAATCTGGCCATCCAGAAGAATGAT
GAGACAGCCCACATCATCGCCTCCCTGCCACACAGATTCATCCCCCTGTTTAAGCAGATCCTGTCCGATA
GGAACACCCTGTCTTTCATCCTGGAGGAGTTTAAGAGCGACGAGGAAGTGATCCAGTCCTTCTGCAAGTA
CAAGACACTGCTGAGAAACGAGAACGTGCTGGAGACAGCCGAGGCCCTGTTTAACGAGCTGAACAGCATC
GACCTGACACACATCTTCATCAGCCACAAGAAGCTGGAGACAATCAGCAGCGCCCTGTGCGACCACTGGG
ATACACTGAGGAATGCCCTGTATGAGCGGAGAATCTCCGAGCTGACAGGCAAGATCACCAAGTCTGCCAA
GGAGAAGGTGCAGCGCAGCCTGAAGCACGAGGATATCAACCTGCAGGAGATCATCTCTGCCGCAGGCAAG
GAGCTGAGCGAGGCCTTCAAGCAGAAAACCAGCGAGATCCTGTCCCACGCACACGCCGCCCTGGATCAGC
CACTGCCTACAACCCTGAAGAAGCAGGAGGAGAAGGAGATCCTGAAGTCTCAGCTGGACAGCCTGCTGGG
CCTGTACCACCTGCTGGACTGGTTTGCCGTGGATGAGTCCAACGAGGTGGACCCCGAGTTCTCTGCCCGG
CTGACCGGCATCAAGCTGGAGATGGAGCCTTCTCTGAGCTTCTACAACAAGGCCAGAAATTATGCCACCA
AGAAGCCCTACTCCGTGGAGAAGTTCAAGCTGAACTTTCAGATGCCTACACTGGCCAGAGGCTGGGACGT
GAATAGAGAGAAGAACAATGGCGCCATCCTGTTTGTGAAGAACGGCCTGTACTATCTGGGCATCATGCCA
AAGCAGAAGGGCAGGTATAAGGCCCTGAGCTTCGAGCCCACAGAGAAAACCAGCGAGGGCTTTGATAAGA
TGTACTATGACTACTTCCCTGATGCCGCCAAGATGATCCCAAAGTGCAGCACCCAGCTGAAGGCCGTGAC
AGCCCACTTTCAGACCCACACAACCCCCATCCTGCTGTCCAACAATTTCATCGAGCCTCTGGAGATCACA
AAGGAGATCTACGACCTGAACAATCCTGAGAAGGAGCCAAAGAAGTTTCAGACAGCCTACGCCAAGAAAA
CCGGCGACCAGAAGGGCTACAGAGAGGCCCTGTGCAAGTGGATCGACTTCACAAGGGATTTTCTGTCCAA
GTATACCAAGACAACCTCTATCGATCTGTCTAGCCTGCGGCCATCCTCTCAGTATAAGGACCTGGGCGAG
TACTATGCCGAGCTGAATCCCCTGCTGTACCACATCAGCTTCCAGAGAATCGCCGAGAAGGAGATCATGG
ATGCCGTGGAGACAGGCAAGCTGTACCTGTTCCAGATCTATAACAAGGACTTTGCCAAGGGCCACCACGG
CAAGCCTAATCTGCACACACTGTATTGGACCGGCCTGTTTTCTCCAGAGAACCTGGCCAAGACAAGCATC
AAGCTGAATGGCCAGGCCGAGCTGTTCTACCGCCCTAAGTCCAGGATGAAGAGGATGGCACACCGGCTGG
GAGAGAAGATGCTGAACAAGAAGCTGAAGGATCAGAAAACCCCAATCCCCGACACCCTGTACCAGGAGCT
GTACGACTATGTGAATCACAGACTGTCCCACGACCTGTCTGATGAGGCCAGGGCCCTGCTGCCCAACGTG
ATCACCAAGGAGGTGTCTCACGAGATCATCAAGGATAGGCGCTTTACCAGCGACAAGTTCTTTTTCCACG
TGCCTATCACACTGAACTATCAGGCCGCCAATTCCCCATCTAAGTTCAACCAGAGGGTGAATGCCTACCT
GAAGGAGCACCCCGAGACACCTATCATCGGCATCGCCCGGGGCGAGAGAAACCTGATCTATATCACAGTG
ATCGACTCCACCGGCAAGATCCTGGAGCAGCGGAGCCTGAACACCATCCAGCAGTTTGATTACCAGAAGA
AGCTGGACAACAGGGAGAAGGAGAGGGTGGCAGCAAGGCAGGCCTGGTCTGTGGTGGGCACAATCAAGGA
TCTGAAGCAGGGCTATCTGAGCCAGGTCATCCACGAGATCGTGGACCTGATGATCCACTACCAGGCCGTG
GTGGTGCTGGAGAACCTGAATTTCGGCTTTAAGAGCAAGAGGACCGGCATCGCCGAGAAGGCCGTGTACC
AGCAGTTCGAGAAGATGCTGATCGATAAGCTGAATTGCCTGGTGCTGAAGGACTATCCAGCAGAGAAAGT
GGGAGGCGTGCTGAACCCATACCAGCTGACAGACCAGTTCACCTCCTTTGCCAAGATGGGCACCCAGTCT
GGCTTCCTGTTTTACGTGCCTGCCCCATATACATCTAAGATCGATCCCCTGACCGGCTTCGTGGACCCCT
TCGTGTGGAAAACCATCAAGAATCACGAGAGCCGCAAGCACTTCCTGGAGGGCTTCGACTTTCTGCACTA
CGACGTGAAAACCGGCGACTTCATCCTGCACTTTAAGATGAACAGAAATCTGTCCTTCCAGAGGGGCCTG
CCCGGCTTTATGCCTGCATGGGATATCGTGTTCGAGAAGAACGAGACACAGTTTGACGCCAAGGGCACCC
CTTTCATCGCCGGCAAGAGAATCGTGCCAGTGATCGAGAATCACAGATTCACCGGCAGATACCGGGACCT
GTATCCTGCCAACGAGCTGATCGCCCTGCTGGAGGAGAAGGGCATCGTGTTCAGGGATGGCTCCAACATC
CTGCCAAAGCTGCTGGAGAATGACGATTCTCACGCCATCGACACGATGGTGGCCCTGATCCGCAGCGTGC
TGCAGATGCGGAACTCCAATGCCGCCACAGGCGAGGACTATATCAACAGCCCCGTGCGCGATCTGAATGG
CGTGTGCTTCGACTCCCGGTTTCAGAACCCAGAGTGGCCAATGGACGCCGATGCCAATGGCGCCTACCAC
ATCGCCCTGAAGGGCCAGCTGCTGCTGAATCACCTGAAGGAGAGCAAGGATCTGAAGCTGCAGAACGGCA
TCTCCAATCAGGACTGGCTGGCCTACATCCAGGAGCTGCGCAACGGATCCTATCCCTATGACGTGCCCGA
TTATGCCAGCCTGGGCAGCGGCTCCCCTGCTGCCAAACGCGTTAAACTAGACGAAGATCCTGCCGCGAAG
CGCGTGAAACTGGACGACGGCATTGGTAGTGGGAGCAACGGCAGCAGCCTCGATGCTAAGTCACTGACTG
CCTGGTCCCGGACACTGGTGACCTTCAAGGATGTGTTTGTGGACTTCACCAGGGAGGAGTGGAAGCTGCT
GGACACTGCTCAGCAGATCCTGTACAGAAATGTGATGCTGGAGAACTATAAGAACCTGGTTTCCTTGGGT
TATCAGCTTACTAAGCCAGATGTGATCCTCCGGTTGGAGAAGGGAGAAGAGCCCTGGCTGGTGGAGAGAG
AAATTCACCAAGAGACCCATCCTGATTCAGAGACTGCATTTGAAATCAAATCATCAGTTCCGAAAAAGAA
ACGCAAAGTTGCTAGCGAGGGCAGAGGAAGTCTTCTAACATGCGGTGACGTGGAGGAGAATCCCGGCCCT
GGTACCGTGAGCAAGGGCGAGGAGCTGTTCACCGGGGTGGTGCCCATCCTGGTCGAGCTGGACGGCGACG
TAAACGGCCACAAGTTCAGCGTGTCCGGCGAGGGCGAGGGCGATGCCACCTACGGCAAGCTGACCCTGAA
GTTCATCTGCACCACCGGCAAGCTGCCCGTGCCCTGGCCCACCCTCGTGACCACCCTGACCTACGGCGTG
CAGTGCTTCAGCCGCTACCCCGACCACATGAAGCAGCACGACTTCTTCAAGTCCGCCATGCCCGAAGGCT
ACGTCCAGGAGCGCACCATCTTCTTCAAGGACGACGGCAACTACAAGACCCGCGCCGAGGTGAAGTTCGA
GGGCGACACCCTGGTGAACCGCATCGAGCTGAAGGGCATCGACTTCAAGGAGGACGGCAACATCCTGGGG
CACAAGCTGGAGTACAACTACAACAGCCACAACGTCTATATCATGGCCGACAAGCAGAAGAACGGCATCA
AGGTGAACTTCAAGATCCGCCACAACATCGAGGACGGCAGCGTGCAGCTCGCCGACCACTACCAGCAGAA
CACCCCCATCGGCGACGGCCCCGTGCTGCTGCCCGACAACCACTACCTGAGCACCCAGTCCGCCCTGAGC
AAAGACCCCAACGAGAAGCGCGATCACATGGTCCTGCTGGAGTTCGTGACCGCCGCCGGGATCACTCTCG
GCATGGACGAGCTGTACAAGACCGGTTGAGAATTCGATATCAAGCTTATCGATAATCAACCTCTGGATTA
CAAAATTTGTGAAAGATTGACTGGTATTCTTAACTATGTTGCTCCTTTTACGCTATGTGGATACGCTGCT
TTAATGCCTTTGTATCATGCTATTGCTTCCCGTATGGCTTTCATTTTCTCCTCCTTGTATAAATCCTGGT
TGCTGTCTCTTTATGAGGAGTTGTGGCCCGTTGTCAGGCAACGTGGCGTGGTGTGCACTGTGTTTGCTGA
CGCAACCCCCACTGGTTGGGGCATTGCCACCACCTGTCAGCTCCTTTCCGGGACTTTCGCTTTCCCCCTC
CCTATTGCCACGGCGGAACTCATCGCCGCCTGCCTTGCCCGCTGCTGGACAGGGGCTCGGCTGTTGGGCA
CTGACAATTCCGTGGTGTTGTCGGGGAAATCATCGTCCTTTCCTTGGCTGCTCGCCTGTGTTGCCACCTG
GATTCTGCGCGGGACGTCCTTCTGCTACGTCCCTTCGGCCCTCAATCCAGCGGACCTTCCTTCCCGCGGC
CTGCTGCCGGCTCTGCGGCCTCTTCCGCGTCTTCGCCTTCGCCCTCAGACGAGTCGGATCTCCCTTTGGG
CCGCCTCCCCGCATCGATACCGTCGACCTCGAGACCTAGAAAAACATGGAGCAATCACAAGTAGCAATAC
AGCAGCTACCAATGCTGATTGTGCCTGGCTAGAAGCACAAGAGGAGGAGGAGGTGGGTTTTCCAGTCACA
CCTCAGGTACCTTTAAGACCAATGACTTACAAGGCAGCTGTAGATCTTAGCCACTTTTTAAAAGAAAAGG
GGGGACTGGAAGGGCTAATTCACTCCCAACGAAGACAAGATATCCTTGATCTGTGGATCTACCACACACA
AGGCTACTTCCCTGATTGGCAGAACTACACACCAGGGCCAGGGATCAGATATCCACTGACCTTTGGATGG
TGCTACAAGCTAGTACCAGTTGAGCAAGAGAAGGTAGAAGAAGCCAATGAAGGAGAGAACACCCGCTTGT
TACACCCTGTGAGCCTGCATGGGATGGATGACCCGGAGAGAGAAGTATTAGAGTGGAGGTTTGACAGCCG
CCTAGCATTTCATCACATGGCCCGAGAGCTGCATCCGGACTGTACTGGGTCTCTCTGGTTAGACCAGATC
TGAGCCTGGGAGCTCTCTGGCTAACTAGGGAACCCACTGCTTAAGCCTCAATAAAGCTTGCCTTGAGTGC
TTCAAGTAGTGTGTGCCCGTCTGTTGTGTGACTCTGGTAACTAGAGATCCCTCAGACCCTTTTAGTCAGT
GTGGAAAATCTCTAGCAGGGCCCGTTTAAACCCGCTGATCAGCCTCGACTGTGCCTTCTAGTTGCCAGCC
ATCTGTTGTTTGCCCCTCCCCCGTGCCTTCCTTGACCCTGGAAGGTGCCACTCCCACTGTCCTTTCCTAA
TAAAATGAGGAAATTGCATCGCATTGTCTGAGTAGGTGTCATTCTATTCTGGGGGGTGGGGTGGGGCAGG
ACAGCAAGGGGGAGGATTGGGAAGACAATAGCAGGCATGCTGGGGATGCGGTGGGCTCTATGGCTTCTGA
GGCGGAAAGAACCAGCTGGGGCTCTAGGGGGTATCCCC
[124 nt withheld, positions 10609-10732]
C
[91 nt withheld, positions 10734-10824]
A
[49 nt withheld, positions 10826-10874]
CCTTTGACGTTGGAGTCCACGTTCTTT
[37 nt withheld, positions 10902-10938]
ACCCTATCTCGGTCTATTCTTTTGATTTATAAGGGATTTTGCCGATTTCGGCCTATTGGTTAAAAAATGA
GCTGATTTAACAAAAATTTAACGCGAATTAATTCTGTGGAATGTGTGTCAGTTAGGGTGTGGAAAGTCCC
CAGGCTCCCCAGCAGGCAGAAGTATGCAAAGCATGCATCTCAATTAGTCAGCAACCAGGTGTGGAAAGTC
CCCAGGCTCCCCAGCAGGCAGAAGTATGCAAAGCATGCATCTCAATTAGTCAGCAACCATAGTCCCGCCC
CTAACTCCGCCCATCCCGCCCCTAACTCCGCCCAGTTCCGCCCATTCTCCGCCCCATGGCTGACTAATTT
TTTTTATTTATGCAGAGGCCGAGGCCGCCTCTGCCTCTGAGCTATTCCAGAAGTAGTGAGGAGGCTTTTT
TGGAGGCCTAGGCTTTTGCAAAAAGCTCCCGGGAGCTTGTATATCCATTTTCGGATCTGATCAGCACGTG
TTGACAATTAATCATCGGCATAGTATATCGGCATAGTATAATACGACAAGGTGAGGAACTAAACCATGGC
CAAGTTGACCAGTGCCGTTCCGGTGCTCACCGCGCGCGACGTCGCCGGAGCGGTCGAGTTCTGGACCGAC
CGGCTCGGGTTCTCCCGGGACTTCGTGGAGGACGACTTCGCCGGTGTGGTCCGGGACGACGTGACCCTGT
TCATCAGCGCGGTCCAGGACCAGGTGGTGCCGGACAACACCCTGGCCTGGGTGTGGGTGCGCGGCCTGGA
CGAGCTGTACGCCGAGTGGTCGGAGGTCGTGTCCACGAACTTCCGGGACGCCTCCGGGCCGGCCATGACC
GAGATCGGCGAGCAGCCGTGGGGGCGGGAGTTCGCCCTGCGCGACCCGGCCGGCAACTGCGTGCACTTCG
TGGCCGAGGAGCAGGACTGACACGTGCTACGAGATTTCGATTCCACCGCCGCCTTCTATGAAAGGTTGGG
CTTCGGAATCGTTTTCCGGGACGCCGGCTGGATGATCCTCCAGCGCGGGGATCTCATGCTGGAGTTCTTC
GCCCACCCCAACTTGTTTATTGCAGCTTATAATGGTTACAAATAAAGCAATAGCATCACAAATTTCACAA
ATAAAGCATTTTTTTCACTGCATTCTAGTTGTGGTTTGTCCAAACTCATCAATGTATCTTATCATGTCTG
TATACCGTCGACCTCTAGCTAGAGCTTGGCGTAATCATGGTCATAGCTGTTTCCTGTGTGAAATTGTTAT
CCGCTCACAATTCCACACAACATACGAGCCGGAAGCATAAAGTGTAAAGCCTGGGGTGCCTAATGAGTGA
GCTAACTCACATTAATTGCGTTGCGCTCACTGCCCGCTTTCCAGTCGGGAAACCTGTCGTGCCAGCTGCA
TTAATGAATCGGCCAACGCGCGGGGAGAGGCGGTTTGCGTATTGGGCGCTCTTCCGCTTCCTCGCTCACT
GACTCGCTGCGCTCGGTCGTTCGGCTGCGGCGAGCGGTATCAGCTCACTCAAAGGCGGTAATACGGTTAT
CCACAGAATCAGGGGATAACGCAGGAAAGAACATGTGAGCAAAAGGCCAGCAAAAGGCCAGGAACCGTAA
AAAGGCCGCGTTGCTGGCGTTTTTCCATAGGCTCCGCCCCCCTGACGAGCATCACAAAAATCGACGCTCA
AGTCAGAGGTGGCGAAACCCGACAGGACTATAAAGATACCAGGCGTTTCCCCCTGGAAGCTCCCTCGTGC
GCTCTCCTGTTCCGACCCTGCCGCTTACCGGATACCTGTCCGCCTTTCTCCCTTCGGGAAGCGTGGCGCT
TTCTCATAGCTCACGCTGTAGGTATCTCAGTTCGGTGTAGGTCGTTCGCTCCAAGCTGGGCTGTGTGCAC
GAACCCCCCGTTCAGCCCGACCGCTGCGCCTTATCCGGTAACTATCGTCTTGAGTCCAACCCGGTAAGAC
ACGACTTATCGCCACTGGCAGCAGCCACTGGTAACAGGATTAGCAGAGCGAGGTATGTAGGCGGTGCTAC
AGAGTTCTTGAAGTGGTGGCCTAACTACGGCTACACTAGAAGAACAGTATTTGGTATCTGCGCTCTGCTG
AAGCCAGTTACCTTCGGAAAAAGAGTTGGTAGCTCTTGATCCGGCAAACAAACCACCGCTGGTAGCGGTG
GTTTTTTTGTTTGCAAGCAGCAGATTACGCGCAGAAAAAAAGGATCTCAAGAAGATCCTTTGATCTTTTC
TACGGGGTCTGACGCTCAGTGGAACGAAAACTCACGTTAAGGGATTTTGGTCATGAGATTATCAAAAAGG
ATCTTCACCTAGATCCTTTTAAATTAAAAATGAAGTTTTAAATCAATCTAAAGTATATATGAGTAAACTT
GGTCTGACAGTTACCAATGCTTAATCAGTGAGGCACCTATCTCAGCGATCTGTCTATTTCGTTCATCCAT
AGTTGCCTGACTCCCCGTCGTGTAGATAACTACGATACGGGAGGGCTTACCATCTGGCCCCAGTGCTGCA
ATGATACCGCGAGACCCACGCTCACCGGCTCCAGATTTATCAGCAATAAACCAGCCAGCCGGAAGGGCCG
AGCGCAGAAGTGGTCCTGCAACTTTATCCGCCTCCATCCAGTCTATTAATTGTTGCCGGGAAGCTAGAGT
AAGTAGTTCGCCAGTTAATAGTTTGCGCAACGTTGTTGCCATTGCTACAGGCATCGTGGTGTCACGCTCG
TCGTTTGGTATGGCTTCATTCAGCTCCGGTTCCCAACGATCAAGGCGAGTTACATGATCCCCCATGTTGT
GCAAAAAAGCGGTTAGCTCCTTCGGTCCTCCGATCGTTGTCAGAAGTAAGTTGGCCGCAGTGTTATCACT
CATGGTTATGGCAGCACTGCATAATTCTCTTACTGTCATGCCATCCGTAAGATGCTTTTCTGTGACTGGT
GAGTACTCAACCAAGTCATTCTGAGAATAGTGTATGCGGCGACCGAGTTGCTCTTGCCCGGCGTCAATAC
GGGATAATACCGCGCCACATAGCAGAACTTTAAAAGTGCTCATCATTGGAAAACGTTCTTCGGGGCGAAA
ACTCTCAAGGATCTTACCGCTGTTGAGATCCAGTTCGATGTAACCCACTCGTGCACCCAACTGATCTTCA
GCATCTTTTACTTTCACCAGCGTTTCTGGGTGAGCAAAAACAGGAAGGCAAAATGCCGCAAAAAAGGGAA
TAAGGGCGACACGGAAATGTTGAATACTCATACTCTTCCTTTTTCAATATTATTGAAGCATTTATCAGGG
TTATTGTCTCATGAGCGGATACATATTTGAATGTATTTAGAAAAATAAACAAATAGGGGTTCCGCGCACA
TTTCCCCGAAAAGTGCCACCTGAC
